>Addgene plasmid #31182 | pQCXI Puro DsRed-LC3-GFP | depositor full sequence | sequence record 14305 | Author sequence
TCCGCGTTACATAACTTACGGTAAATGGCCCGCCTGGCTGACCGCCCAACGACCCCCGCCCATTGACGTC
AATAATGACGTATGTTCCCATAGTAACGCCAATAGGGACTTTCCATTGACGTCAATGGGTGGAGTATTTA
CGGTAAACTGCCCACTTGGCAGTACATCAAGTGTATCATATGCCAAGTACGCCCCCTATTGACGTCAATG
ACGGTAAATGGCCCGCCTGGCATTATGCCCAGTACATGACCTTATGGGACTTTCCTACTTGGCAGTACAT
CTACGTATTAGTCATCGCTATTACCATGGTGATGCGGTTTTGGCAGTACATCAATGGGCGTGGATAGCGG
TTTGACTCACGGGGATTTCCAAGTCTCCACCCCATTGACGTCAATGGGAGTTTGTTTTGGCACCAAAATC
AACGGGACTTTCCAAAATGTCGTAACAACTCCGCCCCATTGACGCAAATGGGCGGTAGGCGTGTACGGTG
GGAGGTCTATATAAGCAGAGCTCAATAAAAGAGCCCACAACCCCTCACTCGGCGCGCCAGTCTTCCGATA
GACTGCGTCGCCCGGGTACCCGTATTCCCAATAAAGCCTCTTGCTGTTTGCATCCGAATCGTGGTCTCGC
TGTTCCTTGGGAGGGTCTCCTCTGAGTGATTGACTACCCACGACGGGGGTCTTTCATTTGGGGGCTCGTC
CGGGATTTGGAGACCCCTGCCCAGGGACCACCGACCCACCACCGGGAGGTAAGCTGGCCAGCAACTTATC
TGTGTCTGTCCGATTGTCTAGTGTCTATGTTTGATGTTATGCGCCTGCGTCTGTACTAGTTAGCTAACTA
GCTCTGTATCTGGCGGACCCGTGGTGGAACTGACGAGTTCTGAACACCCGGCCGCAACCCTGGGAGACGT
CCCAGGGACTTTGGGGGCCGTTTTTGTGGCCCGACCTGAGGAAGGGAGTCGATGTGGAATCCGACCCCGT
CAGGATATGTGGTTCTGGTAGGAGACGAGAACCTAAAACAGTTCCCGCCTCCGTCTGAATTTTTGCTTTC
GGTTTGGAACCGAAGCCGCGCGTCTTGTCTGCTGCAGCGCTGCAGCATCGTTCTGTGTTGTCTCTGTCTG
ACTGTGTTTCTGTATTTGTCTGAAAATTAGGGCCAGACTGTTACCACTCCCTTAAGTTTGACCTTAGGTC
ACTGGAAAGATGTCGAGCGGATCGCTCACAACCAGTCGGTAGATGTCAAGAAGAGACGTTGGGTTACCTT
CTGCTCTGCAGAATGGCCAACCTTTAACGTCGGATGGCCGCGAGACGGCACCTTTAACCGAGACCTCATC
ACCCAGGTTAAGATCAAGGTCTTTTCACCTGGCCCGCATGGACACCCAGACCAGGTCCCCTACATCGTGA
CCTGGGAAGCCTTGGCTTTTGACCCCCCTCCCTGGGTCAAGCCCTTTGTACACCCTAAGCCTCCGCCTCC
TCTTCCTCCATCCGCCCCGTCTCTCCCCCTTGAACCTCCTCGTTCGACCCCGCCTCGATCCTCCCTTTAT
CCAGCCCTCACTCCTTCTCTAGGCGCCGGAATTGAAGATCTGGGGGATCGATCCTCTAGAGTCCGTTACA
TAACTTACGGTAAATGGCCCGCCTGGCTGACCGCCCAACGACCCCCGCCCATTGACGTCAATAATGACGT
ATGTTCCCATAGTAACGCCAATAGGGACTTTCCATTGACGTCAATGGGTGGAGTATTTACGGTAAACTGC
CCACTTGGCAGTACATCAAGTGTATCATATGCCAAGTACGCCCCCTATTGACGTCAATGACGGTAAATGG
CCCGCCTGGCATTATGCCCAGTACATGACCTTATGGGACTTTCCTACTTGGCAGTACATCTACGTATTAG
TCATCGCTATTACCATGGTGATGCGGTTTTGGCAGTACATCAATGGGCGTGAATAGCGGTTTGACTCACG
GGGATTTCCAAGTCTCCACCCCATTGACGTCAATGGGAGTTTGTTTTGGCACCAAAATCAACGGGACTTT
CCAAAATGTCGTAACAACTCCGCCCCATTGACGCAAATGGGCGGTAGGCGTGTACGGTGGGAGGTCTATA
TAAGCAGAGCTCGTTTAGTGAACCGTCAGATCGCCTGGAGACGCCATCCACGCTGTTTTGACCTCCATAG
AAGACACCGGGACCGATCCAGCCTCCGCGGCCGGGAACGGTGCATTGGAACGCTGCAGGAATTGATCCGC
GGCCGCTTTGAGCCACCATGGACAACACCGAGGACGTCATCAAGGAGTTCATGCAGTTCAAGGTGCGCAT
GGAGGGCTCCGTGAACGGCCACTACTTCGAGATCGAGGGCGAGGGCGAGGGCAAGCCCTACGAGGGCACC
CAGACCGCCAAGCTGCAGGTGACCAAGGGCGGCCCCCTGCCCTTCGCCTGGGACATCCTGTCCCCCCAGT
TCCAGTACGGCTCCAAGGCCTACGTGAAGCACCCCGCCGACATCCCCGACTACATGAAGCTGTCCTTCCC
CGAGGGCTTCACCTGGGAGCGCTCCATGAACTTCGAGGACGGCGGCGTGGTGGAGGTGCAGCAGGACTCC
TCCCTGCAGGACGGCACCTTCATCTACAAGGTGAAGTTCAAGGGCGTGAACTTCCCCGCCGACGGCCCCG
TAATGCAGAAGAAGACTGCCGGCTGGGAGCCCTCCACCGAGAAGCTGTACCCCCAGGACGGCGTGCTGAA
GGGCGAGATCTCCCACGCCCTGAAGCTGAAGGACGGCGGCCACTACACCTGCGACTTCAAGACCGTGTAC
AAGGCCAAGAAGCCCGTGCAGCTGCCCGGCAACCACTACGTGGACTCCAAGCTGGACATCACCAACCACA
ACGAGGACTACACCGTGGTGGAGCAGTACGAGCACGCCGAGGCCCGCCACTCCGGCTCCCAGTCCGGACT
CAGATCTCGAGCTCAAGCTTCGAATTCTGGTGGTGGTCCGTCCGAGAAGACCTTCAAACAGCGCCGGAGC
TTCGAACAAAGAGTGGAAGATGTCCGGCTCATCCGGGAGCAGCACCCCACCAAGATCCCAGTGATTATAG
AGCGATACAAGGGTGAGAAGCAGCTGCCCGTCCTGGACAAGACCAAGTTCCTTGTACCTGATCACGTGAA
TATGAGCGAACTCATCAAGATAATTAGAAGGCGCCTGCAGCTCAATGCTAACCAAGCCTTCTTCCTCCTG
GTGAATGGGCACAGCATGGTGAGTGTGTCCACACCCATCTCTGAAGTGTACGAGAGCGAGAGAGATGAAG
ACGGCTTCCTGTACATGGTCTATGCCTCCCAGGAGACGTTCGGGACAGCACTGGCTGTGGTCGACGGTGG
TGGTGTGAGCAAGGGCGAGGAGCTGTTCACCGGGGTGGTGCCCATCCTGGTCGAGCTGGACGGCGACGTA
AACGGCCACAAGTTCAGCGTGTCCGGCGAGGGCGAGGGCGATGCCACCTACGGCAAGCTGACCCTGAAGT
TCATCTGCACCACCGGCAAGCTGCCCGTGCCCTGGCCCACCCTCGTGACCACCCTGACCTACGGCGTGCA
GTGCTTCAGCCGCTACCCCGACCACATGAAGCAGCACGACTTCTTCAAGTCCGCCATGCCCGAAGGCTAC
GTCCAGGAGCGCACCATCTTCTTCAAGGACGACGGCAACTACAAGACCCGCGCCGAGGTGAAGTTCGAGG
GCGACACCCTGGTGAACCGCATCGAGCTGAAGGGCATCGACTTCAAGGAGGACGGCAACATCCTGGGGCA
CAAGCTGGAGTACAACTACAACAGCCACAACGTCTATATCATGGCCGACAAGCAGAAGAACGGCATCAAG
GTGAACTTCAAGATCCGCCACAACATCGAGGACGGCAGCGTGCAGCTCGCCGACCACTACCAGCAGAACA
CCCCCATCGGCGACGGCCCCGTGCTGCTGCCCGACAACCACTACCTGAGCACCCAGTCCGCCCTGAGCAA
AGACCCCAACGAGAAGCGCGATCACATGGTCCTGCTGGAGTTCGTGACCGCCGCCGGGATCACTCTCGGC
ATGGACGAGCTGTACAAGAAGCTTTAGGATCCGGAATTCCGCCCCTCTCCCTCCCCCCCCCCTAACGTTA
CTGGCCGAAGCCGCTTGGAATAAGGCCGGTGTGCGTTTGTCTATATGTTATTTTCCACCATATTGCCGTC
TTTTGGCAATGTGAGGGCCCGGAAACCTGGCCCTGTCTTCTTGACGAGCATTCCTAGGGGTCTTTCCCCT
CTCGCCAAAGGAATGCAAGGTCTGTTGAATGTCGTGAAGGAAGCAGTTCCTCTGGAAGCTTCTTGAAGAC
AAACAACGTCTGTAGCGACCCTTTGCAGGCAGCGGAACCCCCCACCTGGCGACAGGTGCCTCTGCGGCCA
AAAGCCACGTGTATAAGATACACCTGCAAAGGCGGCACAACCCCAGTGCCACGTTGTGAGTTGGATAGTT
GTGGAAAGAGTCAAATGGCTCTCCTCAAGCGTATTCAACAAGGGGCTGAAGGATGCCCAGAAGGTACCCC
ATTGTATGGGATCTGATCTGGGGCCTCGGTGCACATGCTTTACATGTGTTTAGTCGAGGTTAAAAAACGT
CTAGGCCCCCCGAACCACGGGGACGTGGTTTTCCTTTGAAAAACACGATGATAAGCTTGCCACAACCCAC
AAGGAGACGACCTTCCATGACCGAGTACAAGCCCACGGTGCGCCTCGCCACCCGCGACGACGTCCCCCGG
GCCGTACGCACCCTCGCCGCCGCGTTCGCCGACTACCCCGCCACGCGCCACACCGTCGACCCGGACCGCC
ACATCGAGCGGGTCACCGAGCTGCAAGAACTCTTCCTCACGCGCGTCGGGCTCGACATCGGCAAGGTGTG
GGTCGCGGACGACGGCGCCGCGGTGGCGGTCTGGACCACGCCGGAGAGCGTCGAAGCGGGGGCGGTGTTC
GCCGAGATCGGCCCGCGCATGGCCGAGTTGAGCGGTTCCCGGCTGGCCGCGCAGCAACAGATGGAAGGCC
TCCTGGCGCCGCACCGGCCCAAGGAGCCCGCGTGGTTCCTGGCCACCGTCGGCGTCTCGCCCGACCACCA
GGGCAAGGGTCTGGGCAGCGCCGTCGTGCTCCCCGGAGTGGAGGCGGCCGAGCGCGCCGGGGTGCCCGCC
TTCCTGGAGACCTCCGCGCCCCGCAACCTCCCCTTCTACGAGCGGCTCGGCTTCACCGTCACCGCCGACG
TCGAGTGCCCGAAGGACCGCGCGACCTGGTGCATGACCCGCAAGCCCGGTGCCTGACGCCCGCCCCACGA
CCCGCAGCGCCCGACCGAAAGGAGCGCACGACCCCATGGCTCCGACCGAAGCCGACCCGGGCGGCCCCGC
CGACCCCGCACCCGCCCCCGAGGCCCACCGACTCTAGTCGAGGGCTGCAGCGCTGCAGAGGCCGAGTGCA
GAACTGCTCCAAAGGGACCTCAAGGCTTTCCGAGGGACACTAGGCTGACTCCATCGAGCCAGTGTAGAGA
TAAGCTTATCGATTAGTCCAATTTGTTAAAGACAGGATATCAGTGGTCCAGGCTCTAGTTTTGACTCAAC
AATATCACCAGCTGAAGCCTATAGAGTACGAGCCATAGATAAAATAAAAGATTTTATTTAGTCTCCAGAA
AAAGGGGGGAATGAAAGACCCCACCTGTAGGTTTGGCAAGCTAGCTTAAGTAACGCCATTTTGCAAGGCA
TGGAAAAATACATAACTGAGAATAGAGAAGTTCAGATCAAGGTCAGGAACAGATGGAACAGGGTCGACCC
TAGAGAACCATCAGATGTTTCCAGGGTGCCCCAAGGACCTGAAATGACCCTGTGCCTTATTTGAACTAAC
CAATCAGTTCGCTTCTCGCTTCTGTTCGCGCGCTTCTGCTCCCCGAGCTCAATAAAAGAGCCCACAACCC
CTCACTCGGGGCGCCAGTCCTCCGATTGACTGAGTCGCCCGGGTACCCGTGTATCCAATAAACCCTCTTG
CAGTTGCATCCGACTTGTGGTCTCGCTGTTCCTTGGGAGGGTCTCCTCTGAGTGATTGACTACCCGTCAG
CGGGGGTCTTTCATTTGGGGGCTCGTCCGGGATCGGGAGACCCCTGCCCAGGGACCACCGACCCACCACC
GGGAGGTAAGCTGGCTGCCTCGCGCGTTTCGGTGATGACGGTGAAAACCTCTGACACATGCAGCTCCCGG
AGACGGTCACAGCTTGTCTGTAAGCGGATGCCGGGAGCAGACAAGCCCGTCAGGGCGCGTCAGCGGGTGT
TGGCGGGTGTCGGGGCGCAGCCATGACCCAGTCACGTAGCGATAGCGGAGTGTAGATCCGGCTGTGGAAT
GTGTGTCAGTTAGGGTGTGGAAAGTCCCCAGGCTCCCCAGCAGGCAGAAGTATGCAAAGCATGCATCTCA
ATTAGTCAGCAACCAGGTGTGGAAAGTCCCCAGGCTCCCCAGCAGGCAGAAGTATGCAAAGCATGCATCT
CAATTAGTCAGCAACCATAGTCCCGCCCCTAACTCCGCCCATCCCGCCCCTAACTCCGCCCAGTTCCGCC
CATTCTCCGCCCCATGGCTGACTAATTTTTTTTATTTATGCAGAGGCCGAGGCCGCCTCGGCCTCTGAGC
TATTCCAGAAGTAGTGAGGAGGCTTTTTTGGAGGCCTAGGCTTTTGCAAAAAGCTTACTGGCTTAACTAT
GCGGCATCAGAGCAGATTGTACTGAGAGTGCACCATATGCGGTGTGAAATACCGCACAGATGCGTAAGGA
GAAAATACCGCATCAGGCGCTCTTCCGCTTCCTCGCTCACTGACTCGCTGCGCTCGGTCGTTCGGCTGCG
GCGAGCGGTATCAGCTCACTCAAAGGCGGTAATACGGTTATCCACAGAATCAGGGGATAACGCAGGAAAG
AACATGTGAGCAAAAGGCCAGCAAAAGGCCAGGAACCGTAAAAAGGCCGCGTTGCTGGCGTTTTTCCATA
GGCTCCGCCCCCCTGACGAGCATCACAAAAATCGACGCTCAAGTCAGAGGTGGCGAAACCCGACAGGACT
ATAAAGATACCAGGCGTTTCCCCCTGGAAGCTCCCTCGTGCGCTCTCCTGTTCCGACCCTGCCGCTTACC
GGATACCTGTCCGCCTTTCTCCCTTCGGGAAGCGTGGCGCTTTCTCATAGCTCACGCTGTAGGTATCTCA
GTTCGGTGTAGGTCGTTCGCTCCAAGCTGGGCTGTGTGCACGAACCCCCCGTTCAGCCCGACCGCTGCGC
CTTATCCGGTAACTATCGTCTTGAGTCCAACCCGGTAAGACACGACTTATCGCCACTGGCAGCAGCCACT
GGTAACAGGATTAGCAGAGCGAGGTATGTAGGCGGTGCTACAGAGTTCTTGAAGTGGTGGCCTAACTACG
GCTACACTAGAAGGACAGTATTTGGTATCTGCGCTCTGCTGAAGCCAGTTACCTTCGGAAAAAGAGTTGG
TAGCTCTTGATCCGGCAAACAAACCACCGCTGGTAGCGGTGGTTTTTTTGTTTGCAAGCAGCAGATTACG
CGCAGAAAAAAAGGATCTCAAGAAGATCCTTTGATCTTTTCTACGGGGTCTGACGCTCAGTGGAACGAAA
ACTCACGTTAAGGGATTTTGGTCATGAGATTATCAAAAAGGATCTTCACCTAGATCCTTTTAAATTAAAA
ATGAAGTTTTAAATCAATCTAAAGTATATATGAGTAAACTTGGTCTGACAGTTACCAATGCTTAATCAGT
GAGGCACCTATCTCAGCGATCTGTCTATTTCGTTCATCCATAGTTGCCTGACTCCCCGTCGTGTAGATAA
CTACGATACGGGAGGGCTTACCATCTGGCCCCAGTGCTGCAATGATACCGCGAGACCCACGCTCACCGGC
TCCAGATTTATCAGCAATAAACCAGCCAGCCGGAAGGGCCGAGCGCAGAAGTGGTCCTGCAACTTTATCC
GCCTCCATCCAGTCTATTAATTGTTGCCGGGAAGCTAGAGTAAGTAGTTCGCCAGTTAATAGTTTGCGCA
ACGTTGTTGCCATTGCTGCAGGCATCGTGGTGTCACGCTCGTCGTTTGGTATGGCTTCATTCAGCTCCGG
TTCCCAACGATCAAGGCGAGTTACATGATCCCCCATGTTGTGCAAAAAAGCGGTTAGCTCCTTCGGTCCT
CCGATCGTTGTCAGAAGTAAGTTGGCCGCAGTGTTATCACTCATGGTTATGGCAGCACTGCATAATTCTC
TTACTGTCATGCCATCCGTAAGATGCTTTTCTGTGACTGGTGAGTACTCAACCAAGTCATTCTGAGAATA
GTGTATGCGGCGACCGAGTTGCTCTTGCCCGGCGTCAACACGGGATAATACCGCGCCACATAGCAGAACT
TTAAAAGTGCTCATCATTGGAAAACGTTCTTCGGGGCGAAAACTCTCAAGGATCTTACCGCTGTTGAGAT
CCAGTTCGATGTAACCCACTCGTGCACCCAACTGATCTTCAGCATCTTTTACTTTCACCAGCGTTTCTGG
GTGAGCAAAAACAGGAAGGCAAAATGCCGCAAAAAAGGGAATAAGGGCGACACGGAAATGTTGAATACTC
ATACTCTTCCTTTTTCAATATTATTGAAGCATTTATCAGGGTTATTGTCTCATGAGCGGATACATATTTG
AATGTATTTAGAAAAATAAACAAATAGGGGTTCCGCGCACATTTCCCCGAAAAGTGCCACCTGACGTCTA
AGAAACCATTATTATCATGACATTAACCTATAAAAATAGGCGTATCACGAGGCCCTTTCGTCTTCAAGAA
TTAGCTTGGCCATTGCATACGTTGTATCCATATCATAATATGTACATTTATATTGGCTCATGTCCAACAT
TACCGCCATGTTGACATTGATTATTGACTAGTTATTAATAGTAATCAATTACGGGGTCATTAGTTCATAG
CCCATATATGGAGT
Features (pLannotate 1.2.2; 25 found; start..end, strand, type, name):
    309..512     +  promoter       CMV promoter: human cytomegalovirus (CMV) immediate early promoter
    513..688     +  LTR            5' LTR (truncated): truncated long terminal repeat from Moloney murine sarcoma virus
    810..1084    +  misc_feature   MESV Ψ (fragment): packaging signal of murine embryonic stem cell virus
   1151..1567    +  CDS            gag (truncated): truncated Moloney murine leukemia virus (MMLV) gag gene lacking the start codon
   1604..1907    +  enhancer       CMV enhancer: human cytomegalovirus immediate early enhancer
   1980..1997    -  promoter       CMV promoter (fragment): human cytomegalovirus (CMV) immediate early promoter
   2060..2111    +  promoter       CMVd2 promoter: truncated human cytomegalovirus (CMV) immediate early promoter that yields moderately reduced expression relative to the full-length promoter
   2258..2932    +  CDS            DsRed.M1: DsRed.M1 is a basic (constitutively fluorescent) red fluorescent protein published in 2007, derived from Discosoma sp..
   2933..2969    +  misc_feature   MCS (fragment): multiple cloning site
   2978..3348    +  CDS            LC3 (fragment): rat LC3 protein; Map1lc3b; Atg8 family member found on autophagosomes
   3365..4078    +  CDS            EGFP: EGFP is a basic (constitutively fluorescent) green fluorescent protein published in 1996, derived from Aequorea victoria. It is reported to be a rapidly-maturing weak dimer with moderate acid sensitivity.
   4102..4674    +  misc_feature   IRES: internal ribosome entry site (IRES) of the encephalomyocarditis virus (EMCV)
   4707..5306    +  CDS            PuroR: puromycin N-acetyltransferase; pac from Streptomyces; confers resistance to puromycin
   5356..5421    +  CDS            dmpM (fragment): DMPM_STRAD - Protein inferred from homology: Swiss-Prot protein existence level 3. From Streptomyces alboniger.
   5434..5505    +  CDS            Mos (fragment): MOS_MOUSE - Experimental evidence at transcript level: Swiss-Prot protein existence level 2. From Mus musculus (Mouse).
   5538..5638    +  CDS            env (fragment): murine leukemia virus gPr80 envelope polyprotein precursor; env; proteolytically cleaved into gp70SU and p15TM subunits
   5680..6105    +  LTR            3' LTR (ΔU3): self-inactivating 3' long terminal repeat (LTR) from Moloney murine leukemia virus
   6174..6214    +  CDS            rop (fragment): Rop protein, which maintains plasmids at low copy number; rop
   6316..6354    +  misc_feature   bom (fragment): basis of mobility region from pBR322
   6371..6700    +  promoter       SV40 promoter: SV40 enhancer and early promoter
   6706..6807    +  misc_feature   bom (fragment): basis of mobility region from pBR322
   6993..7581    -  rep_origin     ori: high-copy-number ColE1/pMB1/pBR322/pUC origin of replication
   7752..8612    -  CDS            AmpR: β-lactamase; bla; confers resistance to ampicillin, carbenicillin, and related antibiotics
   8613..8717    -  promoter       AmpR promoter: bla
   8903..308     +  enhancer       CMV enhancer (across the origin): human cytomegalovirus immediate early enhancer
