>Addgene plasmid #31182 | pQCXI Puro DsRed-LC3-GFP | addgene full sequence | sequence record 235337 | Addgene NGS Result
TCCGCGTTACATAACTTACGGTAAATGGCCCGCCTGGCTGACCGCCCAACGACCCCCGCCCATTGACGTC
AATAATGACGTATGTTCCCATAGTAACGCCAATAGGGACTTTCCATTGACGTCAATGGGTGGAGTATTTA
CGGTAAACTGCCCACTTGGCAGTACATCAAGTGTATCATATGCCAAGTACGCCCCCTATTGACGTCAATG
ACGGTAAATGGCCCGCCTGGCATTATGCCCAGTACATGACCTTATGGGACTTTCCTACTTGGCAGTACAT
CTACGTATTAGTCATCGCTATTACCATGGTGATGCGGTTTTGGCAGTACATCAATGGGCGTGGATAGCGG
TTTGACTCACGGGGATTTCCAAGTCTCCACCCCATTGACGTCAATGGGAGTTTGTTTTGGCACCAAAATC
AACGGGACTTTCCAAAATGTCGTAACAACTCCGCCCCATTGACGCAAATGGGCGGTAGGCGTGTACGGTG
GGAGGTCTATATAAGCAGAGCTCAATAAAAGAGCCCACAACCCCTCACTCGGCGCGCCAGTCTTCCGATA
GACTGCGTCGCCCGGGTACCCGTATTCCCAATAAAGCCTCTTGCTGTTTGCATCCGAATCGTGGTCTCGC
TGTTCCTTGGGAGGGTCTCCTCTGAGTGATTGACTACCCACGACGGGGGTCTTTCATTTGGGGGCTCGTC
CGGGATTTGGAGACCCCTGCCCAGGGACCACCGACCCACCACCGGGAGGTAAGCTGGCCAGCAACTTATC
TGTGTCTGTCCGATTGTCTAGTGTCTATGTTTGATGTTATGCGCCTGCGTCTGTACTAGTTAGCTAACTA
GCTCTGTATCTGGCGGACCCGTGGTGGAACTGACGAGTTCTGAACACCCGGCCGCAACCCTGGGAGACGT
CCCAGGGACTTTGGGGGCCGTTTTTGTGGCCCGACCTGAGGAAGGGAGTCGATGTGGAATCCGACCCCGT
CAGGATATGTGGTTCTGGTAGGAGACGAGAACCTAAAACAGTTCCCGCCTCCGTCTGAATTTTTGCTTTC
GGTTTGGAACCGAAGCCGCGCGTCTTGTCTGCTGCAGCGCTGCAGCATCGTTCTGTGTTGTCTCTGTCTG
ACTGTGTTTCTGTATTTGTCTGAAAATTAGGGCCAGACTGTTACCACTCCCTTAAGTTTGACCTTAGGTC
ACTGGAAAGATGTCGAGCGGATCGCTCACAACCAGTCGGTAGATGTCAAGAAGAGACGTTGGGTTACCTT
CTGCTCTGCAGAATGGCCAACCTTTAACGTCGGATGGCCGCGAGACGGCACCTTTAACCGAGACCTCATC
ACCCAGGTTAAGATCAAGGTCTTTTCACCTGGCCCGCATGGACACCCAGACCAGGTCCCCTACATCGTGA
CCTGGGAAGCCTTGGCTTTTGACCCCCCTCCCTGGGTCAAGCCCTTTGTACACCCTAAGCCTCCGCCTCC
TCTTCCTCCATCCGCCCCGTCTCTCCCCCTTGAACCTCCTCGTTCGACCCCGCCTCGATCCTCCCTTTAT
CCAGCCCTCACTCCTTCTCTAGGCGCCGGAATTGAAGATCTGGGGGATCGATCCTCTAGAGTCCGTTACA
TAACTTACGGTAAATGGCCCGCCTGGCTGACCGCCCAACGACCCCCGCCCATTGACGTCAATAATGACGT
ATGTTCCCATAGTAACGCCAATAGGGACTTTCCATTGACGTCAATGGGTGGAGTATTTACGGTAAACTGC
CCACTTGGCAGTACATCAAGTGTATCATATGCCAAGTACGCCCCCTATTGACGTCAATGACGGTAAATGG
CCCGCCTGGCATTATGCCCAGTACATGACCTTATGGGACTTTCCTACTTGGCAGTACATCTACGTATTAG
TCATCGCTATTACCATGGTGATGCGGTTTTGGCAGTACATCAATGGGCGTGGATAGCGGTTTGACTCACG
GGGATTTCCAAGTCTCCACCCCATTGACGTCAATGGGAGTTTGTTTTGGCACCAAAATCAACGGGACTTT
CCAAAATGTCGTAACAACTCCGCCCCATTGACGCAAATGGGCGGTAGGCGTGTACGGTGGGAGGTCTATA
TAAGCAGAGCTCGTTTAGTGAACCGTCAGATCGCCTGGAGACGCCATCCACGCTGTTTTGACCTCCATAG
AAGACACCGGGACCGATCCAGCCTCCGCGGCCGGGAACGGTGCATTGGAACGGACCTGCAGGAATTGATC
CGCGGCCGCTGAGCCACCATGGACAACACCGAGGACGTCATCAAGGAGTTCATGCAGTTCAAGGTGCGCA
TGGAGGGCTCCGTGAACGGCCACTACTTCGAGATCGAGGGCGAGGGCGAGGGCAAGCCCTACGAGGGCAC
CCAGACCGCCAAGCTGCAGGTGACCAAGGGCGGCCCCCTGCCCTTCGCCTGGGACATCCTGTCCCCCCAG
TTCCAGTACGGCTCCAAGGCCTACGTGAAGCACCCCGCCGACATCCCCGACTACATGAAGCTGTCCTTCC
CCGAGGGCTTCACCTGGGAGCGCTCCATGAACTTCGAGGACGGCGGCGTGGTGGAGGTGCAGCAGGACTC
CTCCCTGCAGGACGGCACCTTCATCTACAAGGTGAAGTTCAAGGGCGTGAACTTCCCCGCCGACGGCCCC
GTAATGCAGAAGAAGACTGCCGGCTGGGAGCCCTCCACCGAGAAGCTGTACCCCCAGGACGGCGTGCTGA
AGGGCGAGATCTCCCACGCCCTGAAGCTGAAGGACGGCGGCCACTACACCTGCGACTTCAAGACCGTGTA
CAAGGCCAAGAAGCCCGTGCAGCTGCCCGGCAACCACTACGTGGACTCCAAGCTGGACATCACCAACCAC
AACGAGGACTACACCGTGGTGGAGCAGTACGAGCACGCCGAGGCCCGCCACTCCGGCTCCCAGTCCGGAC
TCAGATCTCGAGCTCAAGCTTCGAATTCTGGTGGTGGTCCGTCCGAGAAGACCTTCAAACAGCGCCGGAG
CTTCGAACAAAGAGTGGAAGATGTCCGGCTCATCCGGGAGCAGCACCCCACCAAGATCCCAGTGATTATA
GAGCGATACAAGGGTGAGAAGCAGCTGCCCGTCCTGGACAAGACCAAGTTCCTTGTACCTGATCACGTGA
ATATGAGCGAACTCATCAAGATAATTAGAAGGCGCCTGCAGCTCAATGCTAACCAAGCCTTCTTCCTCCT
GGTGAATGGGCACAGCATGGTGAGTGTGTCCACACCCATCTCTGAAGTGTACGAGAGCGAGAGAGATGAA
GACGGCTTCCTGTACATGGTCTATGCCTCCCAGGAGACGTTCGGGACAGCACTGGCTGTGGTCGACGGTG
GTGGTGTGAGCAAGGGCGAGGAGCTGTTCACCGGGGTGGTGCCCATCCTGGTCGAGCTGGACGGCGACGT
AAACGGCCACAAGTTCAGCGTGTCCGGCGAGGGCGAGGGCGATGCCACCTACGGCAAGCTGACCCTGAAG
TTCATCTGCACCACCGGCAAGCTGCCCGTGCCCTGGCCCACCCTCGTGACCACCCTGACCTACGGCGTGC
AGTGCTTCAGCCGCTACCCCGACCACATGAAGCAGCACGACTTCTTCAAGTCCGCCATGCCCGAAGGCTA
CGTCCAGGAGCGCACCATCTTCTTCAAGGACGACGGCAACTACAAGACCCGCGCCGAGGTGAAGTTCGAG
GGCGACACCCTGGTGAACCGCATCGAGCTGAAGGGCATCGACTTCAAGGAGGACGGCAACATCCTGGGGC
ACAAGCTGGAGTACAACTACAACAGCCACAACGTCTATATCATGGCCGACAAGCAGAAGAACGGCATCAA
GGTGAACTTCAAGATCCGCCACAACATCGAGGACGGCAGCGTGCAGCTCGCCGACCACTACCAGCAGAAC
ACCCCCATCGGCGACGGCCCCGTGCTGCTGCCCGACAACCACTACCTGAGCACCCAGTCCGCCCTGAGCA
AAGACCCCAACGAGAAGCGCGATCACATGGTCCTGCTGGAGTTCGTGACCGCCGCCGGGATCACTCTCGG
CATGGACGAGCTGTACAAGAAGCTTTAGGATCCGGAATTCCGCCCCCCYCCCTCCCCCCCCCCTAACGTT
ACTGGCCGAAGCCGCTTGGAATAAGGCCGGTGTGCGTTTGTCTATATGTTATTTTCCACCATATTGCCGT
CTTTTGGCAATGTGAGGGCCCGGAAACCTGGCCCTGTCTTCTTGACGAGCATTCCTAGGGGTCTTTCCCC
TCTCGCCAAAGGAATGCAAGGTCTGTTGAATGTCGTGAAGGAAGCAGTTCCTCTGGAAGCTTCTTGAAGA
CAAACAACGTCTGTAGCGACCCTTTGCAGGCAGCGGAACCCCCCACCTGGCGACAGGTGCCTCTGCGGCC
AAAAGCCACGTGTATAAGATACACCTGCAAAGGCGGCACAACCCCAGTGCCACGTTGTGAGTTGGATAGT
TGTGGAAAGAGTCAAATGGCTCTCCTCAAGCGTATTCAACAAGGGGCTGAAGGATGCCCAGAAGGTACCC
CATTGTATGGGATCTGATCTGGGGCCTCGGTGCACATGCTTTACATGTGTTTAGTCGAGGTTAAAAAAAC
GTCTAGGCCCCCCGAACCACGGGGACGTGGTTTTCCTTTGAAAAACACGATGATAAGCTTGCCACAACCC
ACAAGGAGACGACCTTCCATGACCGAGTACAAGCCCACGGTGCGCCTCGCCACCCGCGACGACGTCCCCC
GGGCCGTACGCACCCTCGCCGCCGCGTTCGCCGACTACCCCGCCACGCGCCACACCGTCGACCCGGACCG
CCACATCGAGCGGGTCACCGAGCTGCAAGAACTCTTCCTCACGCGCGTCGGGCTCGACATCGGCAAGGTG
TGGGTCGCGGACGACGGCGCCGCGGTGGCGGTCTGGACCACGCCGGAGAGCGTCGAAGCGGGGGCGGTGT
TCGCCGAGATCGGCCCGCGCATGGCCGAGTTGAGCGGTTCCCGGCTGGCCGCGCAGCAACAGATGGAAGG
CCTCCTGGCGCCGCACCGGCCCAAGGAGCCCGCGTGGTTCCTGGCCACCGTCGGCGTCTCGCCCGACCAC
CAGGGCAAGGGTCTGGGCAGCGCCGTCGTGCTCCCCGGAGTGGAGGCGGCCGAGCGCGCCGGGGTGCCCG
CCTTCCTGGAGACCTCCGCGCCCCGCAACCTCCCCTTCTACGAGCGGCTCGGCTTCACCGTCACCGCCGA
CGTCGAGGTGCCCGAAGGACCGCGCACCTGGTGCATGACCCGCAAGCCCGGTGCCTGACGCCCGCCCCAC
GACCCGCAGCGCCCGACCGAAAGGAGCGCACGACCCCATGGCTCCGACCGAAGCCACCCGGGGCGGCCCC
GCCGACCCCGCACCCGCCCCCGAGGCCCACCGACTCTAGTCGAGGGCTGCAGCGCTGCAGAGGCCGAGTG
CAGAACTGCTCCAAAGGGACCTCAAGGCTTTCCGAGGGACACTAGGCTGACTCCATCGAGCCAGTGTAGA
GATAAGCTTATCGATTAGTCCAATTTGTTAAAGACAGGATATCAGTGGTCCAGGCTCTAGTTTTGACTCA
ACAATATCACCAGCTGAAGCCTATAGAGTACGAGCCATAGATAAAATAAAAGATTTTATTTAGTCTCCAG
AAAAAGGGGGGAATGAAAGACCCCACCTGTAGGTTTGGCAAGCTAGCTTAAGTAACGCCATTTTGCAAGG
CATGGAAAAATACATAACTGAGAATAGAGAAGTTCAGATCAAGGTCAGGAACAGATGGAACAGGGTCGAC
CCTAGAGAACCATCAGATGTTTCCAGGGTGCCCCAAGGACCTGAAATGACCCTGTGCCTTATTTGAACTA
ACCAATCAGTTCGCTTCTCGCTTCTGTTCGCGCGCTTCTGCTCCCCGAGCTCAATAAAAGAGCCCACAAC
CCCTCACTCGGGGCGCCAGTCCTCCGATTGACTGAGTCGCCCGGGTACCCGTGTATCCAATAAACCCTCT
TGCAGTTGCATCCGACTTGTGGTCTCGCTGTTCCTTGGGAGGGTCTCCTCTGAGTGATTGACTACCCGTC
AGCGGGGGTCTTTCATTTGGGGGCTCGTCCGGGATCGGGAGACCCCTGCCCAGGGACCACCGACCCACCA
CCGGGAGGTAAGCTGGCTGCCTCGCGCGTTTCGGTGATGACGGTGAAAACCTCTGACACATGCAGCTCCC
GGAGACGGTCACAGCTTGTCTGTAAGCGGATGCCGGGAGCAGACAAGCCCGTCAGGGCGCGTCAGCGGGT
GTTGGCGGGTGTCGGGGCGCAGCCATGACCCAGTCACGTAGCGATAGCGGAGTGTAGATCCGGCTGTGGA
ATGTGTGTCAGTTAGGGTGTGGAAAGTCCCCAGGCTCCCCAGCAGGCAGAAGTATGCAAAGCATGCATCT
CAATTAGTCAGCAACCAGGTGTGGAAAGTCCCCAGGCTCCCCAGCAGGCAGAAGTATGCAAAGCATGCAT
CTCAATTAGTCAGCAACCATAGTCCCGCCCCTAACTCCGCCCATCCCGCCCCTAACTCCGCCCAGTTCCG
CCCATTCTCCGCCCCATGGCTGACTAATTTTTTTTATTTATGCAGAGGCCGAGGCCGCCTCGGCCTCTGA
GCTATTCCAGAAGTAGTGAGGAGGCTTTTTTGGAGGCCTAGGCTTTTGCAAAAAGCTTACTGGCTTAACT
ATGCGGCATCAGAGCAGATTGTACTGAGAGTGCACCATATGCGGTGTGAAATACCGCACAGATGCGTAAG
GAGAAAATACCGCATCAGGCGCTCTTCCGCTTCCTCGCTCACTGACTCGCTGCGCTCGGTCGTTCGGCTG
CGGCGAGCGGTATCAGCTCACTCAAAGGCGGTAATACGGTTATCCACAGAATCAGGGGATAACGCAGGAA
AGAACATGTGAGCAAAAGGCCAGCAAAAGGCCAGGAACCGTAAAAAGGCCGCGTTGCTGGCGTTTTTCCA
TAGGCTCCGCCCCCCTGACGAGCATCACAAAAATCGACGCTCAAGTCAGAGGTGGCGAAACCCGACAGGA
CTATAAAGATACCAGGCGTTTCCCCCTGGAAGCTCCCTCGTGCGCTCTCCTGTTCCGACCCTGCCGCTTA
CCGGATACCTGTCCGCCTTTCTCCCTTCGGGAAGCGTGGCGCTTTCTCATAGCTCACGCTGTAGGTATCT
CAGTTCGGTGTAGGTCGTTCGCTCCAAGCTGGGCTGTGTGCACGAACCCCCCGTTCAGCCCGACCGCTGC
GCCTTATCCGGTAACTATCGTCTTGAGTCCAACCCGGTAAGACACGACTTATCGCCACTGGCAGCAGCCA
CTGGTAACAGGATTAGCAGAGCGAGGTATGTAGGCGGTGCTACAGAGTTCTTGAAGTGGTGGCCTAACTA
CGGCTACACTAGAAGGACAGTATTTGGTATCTGCGCTCTGCTGAAGCCAGTTACCTTCGGAAAAAGAGTT
GGTAGCTCTTGATCCGGCAAACAAACCACCGCTGGTAGCGGTGGTTTTTTTGTTTGCAAGCAGCAGATTA
CGCGCAGAAAAAAAGGATCTCAAGAAGATCCTTTGATCTTTTCTACGGGGTCTGACGCTCAGTGGAACGA
AAACTCACGTTAAGGGATTTTGGTCATGAGATTATCAAAAAGGATCTTCACCTAGATCCTTTTAAATTAA
AAATGAAGTTTTAAATCAATCTAAAGTATATATGAGTAAACTTGGTCTGACAGTTACCAATGCTTAATCA
GTGAGGCACCTATCTCAGCGATCTGTCTATTTCGTTCATCCATAGTTGCCTGACTCCCCGTCGTGTAGAT
AACTACGATACGGGAGGGCTTACCATCTGGCCCCAGTGCTGCAATGATACCGCGAGACCCACGCTCACCG
GCTCCAGATTTATCAGCAATAAACCAGCCAGCCGGAAGGGCCGAGCGCAGAAGTGGTCCTGCAACTTTAT
CCGCCTCCATCCAGTCTATTAATTGTTGCCGGGAAGCTAGAGTAAGTAGTTCGCCAGTTAATAGTTTGCG
CAACGTTGTTGCCATTGCTGCAGGCATCGTGGTGTCACGCTCGTCGTTTGGTATGGCTTCATTCAGCTCC
GGTTCCCAACGATCAAGGCGAGTTACATGATCCCCCATGTTGTGCAAAAAAGCGGTTAGCTCCTTCGGTC
CTCCGATCGTTGTCAGAAGTAAGTTGGCCGCAGTGTTATCACTCATGGTTATGGCAGCACTGCATAATTC
TCTTACTGTCATGCCATCCGTAAGATGCTTTTCTGTGACTGGTGAGTACTCAACCAAGTCATTCTGAGAA
TAGTGTATGCGGCGACCGAGTTGCTCTTGCCCGGCGTCAACACGGGATAATACCGCGCCACATAGCAGAA
CTTTAAAAGTGCTCATCATTGGAAAACGTTCTTCGGGGCGAAAACTCTCAAGGATCTTACCGCTGTTGAG
ATCCAGTTCGATGTAACCCACTCGTGCACCCAACTGATCTTCAGCATCTTTTACTTTCACCAGCGTTTCT
GGGTGAGCAAAAACAGGAAGGCAAAATGCCGCAAAAAAGGGAATAAGGGCGACACGGAAATGTTGAATAC
TCATACTCTTCCTTTTTCAATATTATTGAAGCATTTATCAGGGTTATTGTCTCATGAGCGGATACATATT
TGAATGTATTTAGAAAAATAAACAAATAGGGGTTCCGCGCACATTTCCCCGAAAAGTGCCACCTGACGTC
TAAGAAACCATTATTATCATGACATTAACCTATAAAAATAGGCGTATCACGAGGCCCTTTCGTCTTCAAG
AATTAGCTTGGCCATTGCATACGTTGTATCCATATCATAATATGTACATTTATATTGGCTCATGTCCAAC
ATTACCGCCATGTTGACATTGATTATTGACTAGTTATTAATAGTAATCAATTACGGGGTCATTAGTTCAT
AGCCCATATATGGAGT
Features (pLannotate 1.2.2; 24 found; start..end, strand, type, name):
    309..512     +  promoter       CMV promoter: human cytomegalovirus (CMV) immediate early promoter
    513..688     +  LTR            5' LTR (truncated): truncated long terminal repeat from Moloney murine sarcoma virus
    810..1084    +  misc_feature   MESV Ψ (fragment): packaging signal of murine embryonic stem cell virus
   1151..1567    +  CDS            gag (truncated): truncated Moloney murine leukemia virus (MMLV) gag gene lacking the start codon
   1604..1907    +  enhancer       CMV enhancer: human cytomegalovirus immediate early enhancer
   1908..2111    +  promoter       CMV promoter: human cytomegalovirus (CMV) immediate early promoter
   2259..2933    +  CDS            DsRed.M1: DsRed.M1 is a basic (constitutively fluorescent) red fluorescent protein published in 2007, derived from Discosoma sp..
   2934..2970    +  misc_feature   MCS (fragment): multiple cloning site
   2979..3349    +  CDS            LC3 (fragment): rat LC3 protein; Map1lc3b; Atg8 family member found on autophagosomes
   3366..4079    +  CDS            EGFP: EGFP is a basic (constitutively fluorescent) green fluorescent protein published in 1996, derived from Aequorea victoria. It is reported to be a rapidly-maturing weak dimer with moderate acid sensitivity.
   4214..4676    +  misc_feature   IRES: internal ribosome entry site (IRES) of the encephalomyocarditis virus (EMCV)
   4709..5308    +  CDS            PuroR: puromycin N-acetyltransferase; pac from Streptomyces alboniger; confers resistance to puromycin
   5358..5423    +  CDS            dmpM (fragment): DMPM_STRAD - Protein inferred from homology: Swiss-Prot protein existence level 3. From Streptomyces alboniger.
   5436..5507    +  CDS            Mos (fragment): MOS_MOUSE - Experimental evidence at transcript level: Swiss-Prot protein existence level 2. From Mus musculus (Mouse).
   5540..5640    +  CDS            env (fragment): murine leukemia virus gPr80 envelope polyprotein precursor; env; proteolytically cleaved into gp70SU and p15TM subunits
   5682..6107    +  LTR            3' LTR (ΔU3): self-inactivating 3' long terminal repeat (LTR) from Moloney murine leukemia virus
   6176..6216    +  CDS            rop (fragment): Rop protein, which maintains plasmids at low copy number; rop
   6318..6356    +  misc_feature   bom (fragment): basis of mobility region from pBR322
   6373..6702    +  promoter       SV40 promoter: SV40 enhancer and early promoter
   6708..6809    +  misc_feature   bom (fragment): basis of mobility region from pBR322
   6995..7583    -  rep_origin     ori: high-copy-number ColE1/pMB1/pBR322/pUC origin of replication
   7754..8614    -  CDS            AmpR: β-lactamase; bla; confers resistance to ampicillin, carbenicillin, and related antibiotics
   8615..8719    -  promoter       AmpR promoter: bla
   8905..308     +  enhancer       CMV enhancer (across the origin): human cytomegalovirus immediate early enhancer
