[The description below was written by a language model from this plasmid's Addgene catalogue record and pLannotate feature annotations shown in this document.]
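Description:
pQCXI Puro DsRed-LC3-GFP is a self-inactivating gammaretroviral expression vector built on the Clontech pQCXIP backbone and carrying a dual-fluorescent autophagy reporter. In bacteria it is maintained through a high-copy ColE1/pUC-type origin and selected with ampicillin via the β-lactamase gene. The viral portion begins with a hybrid 5′ element in which the CMV immediate-early enhancer and promoter are joined to a truncated Moloney murine sarcoma virus LTR, which drives production of the genomic RNA in packaging cells. This is followed by the packaging signal with a truncated, start-codon-less gag segment. The viral portion ends in a U3-deleted 3′ LTR. Because that deletion is copied to the 5′ end during reverse transcription, the integrated provirus lacks LTR promoter activity, and expression depends on the internal promoter.

That internal promoter is a second CMV enhancer/promoter, which transcribes a bicistronic message. The first cistron is a three-part fusion of a DsRed variant (annotated as DsRed.M1), rat LC3 (Map1lc3b, an Atg8-family protein that associates with autophagosomes) and EGFP, with short linker sequence derived from a multiple cloning site. An EMCV IRES then allows translation of puromycin N-acetyltransferase, so transduced mammalian cells can be selected with puromycin.

The depositor describes the plasmid as an autophagy reporter but does not state the readout mechanism. Flanking LC3 with two fluorophores is generally used to detect C-terminal processing of LC3, which would separate the GFP from the DsRed-LC3 portion. The sequencing-derived and depositor-supplied records differ by about two nucleotides and in minor annotation of the internal CMV promoter and IRES boundaries, but otherwise agree.
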