Addgene plasmid #31182: pQCXI Puro DsRed-LC3-GFP
Depositing lab: David Sabatini. Depositing organization: Whitehead Institute for Biomedical Research. Publication: Defective Regulation of Autophagy upon Leucine Deprivation Reveals a Targetable Liability of Human Melanoma Cells In Vitro and In Vivo. Sheen JH, Zoncu R, Kim D, Sabatini DM. Cancer Cell. 2011 May 17. 19(5):613-28. 10.1016/j.ccr.2011.03.012 PubMed 21575862.
Backbone
  Vector backbone: pQCXIP
  Backbone manufacturer: Clontech
  Backbone size w/o insert (bp): 7100
  Vector type: Mammalian Expression, Retroviral
  Selectable markers: Puromycin
Growth in bacteria
  Bacterial resistance: Ampicillin, 100 μg/mL
  Growth temperature: 37°C
  Growth strain: DH5alpha
  Copy number: Unknown
Gene/Insert
  Gene/Insert name: DsRed-LC3-GFP
  Insert size (bp): 1850
  Cloning method: Restriction Enzyme
  Sequencing primers: 5′ LNCX
Terms and licenses: Academic/Nonprofit Terms; Industry Terms: Not Available to Industry
Depositor comments: DsRed-LC3-GFP autophagy reporter plasmid. The LC3 gene is from rat.
How to cite: pQCXI Puro DsRed-LC3-GFP was a gift from David Sabatini (Addgene plasmid # 31182 ; http://n2t.net/addgene:31182 ; RRID:Addgene_31182)
