>Addgene plasmid #31182 | pQCXI Puro DsRed-LC3-GFP | addgene partial sequence | sequence record 35522 | 31182 with puro-variant-R
AGCTTATCATCGTGTTTTTCAAAGGAAAACCACGTCCCCGTGGTTCGGGGGGCCTAGACGTTTTTTAACC
TCGACTAAACACATGTAAAGCATGTGCACCGAGGCCCCAGATCAGATCCCATACAATGGGGTACCTTCTG
GGCATCCTTCAGCCCCTTGTTGAATACGCTTGAGGAGAGCCATTTGACTCTTTCCACAACTATCCAACTC
ACAACGTGGCACTGGGGTTGTGCCGCCTTTGCAGGTGTATCTTATACACGTGGCTTTTGGCCGCAGAGGC
ACCTGTCGCCAGGTGGGGGGTTCCGCTGCCTGCAAAGGGTCGCTACAGACGTTGTTTGTCTTCAAGAAGC
TTCCAGAGGAACTGCTTCCTTCACGACATTCAACAGACCTTGCATTCCTTTGGCGAGAGGGGAAAGACCC
CTAGGAATGCTCGTCAAGAAGACAGGGCCAGGTTTCCGGGCCCTCACATTGCCAAAAGACGGCAATATGG
TGGAAAATAACATATAGACAAACGCACACCGGCCTTATTCCAAGCGGCTTCGGCCAGTAACGTTAGGGGG
GGGG
