>Addgene plasmid #31182 | pQCXI Puro DsRed-LC3-GFP | addgene partial sequence | sequence record 35523 | 31182 with EGFP-N
GCTCCTCGCCCTTGCTCACACCACCACCGTCGACCACAGCCAGTGCTGTCCCGAACGTCTCCTGGGAGGC
ATAGACCATGTACAGGAAGCCGTCTTCATCTCTCTCGCTCTCGTACACTTCAGAGATGGGTGTGGACACA
CTCACCATGCTGTGCCCATTCACCAGGAGGAAGAAGGCTTGGTTAGCATTGAGCTGCAGGCGCCTTCTAA
TTATCTTGATGAGTTCGCTCATATTCACGTGATCAGGTACAAGGAACTTGGTCTTGTCCAGGACGGGCAG
CTGCTTCTCACCCTTGTATCGCTCTATAATCACTGGGATCTTGGTGGGGTGCTGCTCCCGGATGAGCCGG
ACATCTTCCACTCTTTGTTCGAAGCTCCGGCGCTGTTTGAAGGTCTTCTCGGACGGACCACCACCAGAAT
TCGAAGCTTGAGCTCGAGATCTGAGTCCGGACTGGGAGCCGGAGTGGCGGGCCTCGGCGTGCTCGTACTG
CTCCACCACGGTGTAGTCCTCGTTGTGGTTGGTGATGTCCAGCTTGGAGTCCACGTAGTGGTTGCCGGGC
AGCTGCACGGGCTTCTTGGCCTTGTACACGGTCTTGAAGTCGCAGGTGTAGTGGCCGCCGTCCTTCAGCT
TCAGGGCGTGGGAGATCTCGCCCTTCAGCACGCCGTCCTGGGGGTACAGCTTCTCGGTGGAGGGCTCCCA
GCCGGCAGTCTTCTTCTGCATTACGGGGCCGTCGGCGGGGAAGTTCACGCCCTTGAACTTCACCTTGTAG
ATGAAGGTGCCGTCCTGCAGGGAGGAGTCCTGCTGCACCTCCACCACGCCGCCGTCCTCGAAGTTCATGG
AGCGCTCCCAGGTGAAGCCCTCGGGGAAGGACAGCTTCATGTAGTCGGGGATGTC
