>Addgene plasmid #31182 | pQCXI Puro DsRed-LC3-GFP | addgene partial sequence | sequence record 97948 | IRES-F 5'-TGGCTCTCCTCAAGCGTATT-3'
GCCCAGAAGGTACCCCATTGTATGGGATCTGATCTGGGGCCTCGGTGCACATGCTTTACATGTGTTTAGT
CGAGGTTAAAAAAACGTCTAGGCCCCCCGAACCACGGGGACGTGGTTTTCCTTTGAAAAACACGATGATA
AGCTTGCCACAACCCACAAGGAGACGACCTTCCATGACCGAGTACAAGCCCACGGTGCGCCTCGCCACCC
GCGACGACGTCCCCCGGGCCGTACGCACCCTCGCCGCCGCGTTCGCCGACTACCCCGCCACGCGCCACAC
CGTCGACCCGGACCGCCACATCGAGCGGGTCACCGAGCTGCAAGAACTCTTCCTCACGCGCGTCGGGCTC
GACATCGGCAAGGTGTGGGTCGCGGACGACGGCGCCGCGGTGGCGGTCTGGACCACGCCGGAGAGCGTCG
AAGCGGGGGCGGTGTTCGCCGAGATCGGCCCGCGCATGGCCGAGTTGAGCGGTTCCCGGCTGGCCGCGCA
GCAACAGATGGAAGGCCTCCTGGCGCCGCACCGGCCCAAGGAGCCCGCGTGGTTCCTGGCCACCGTCGGC
GTCTCGCCCGACCACCAGGGCAAGGGTCTGGGCAGCGCCGTCGTGCTCCCCGGAGTGGAGGCGGCCGAGC
GCGCCGGGGTGCCCGCCTTCCTGGAGACCTCCGCGCCCCGCAACCTCCCCTTCTACGAGCGGCTCGGCTT
CACCGTCACCGCCGACGT
