>Addgene plasmid #31182 | pQCXI Puro DsRed-LC3-GFP | addgene partial sequence | sequence record 97950 | LNCX 5'-AGCTCGTTTAGTGAACCGTCAGATC-3'
TCCACGCTGTTTTGACCTCCATAGAAGACACCGGGACCGATCCAGCCTCCGCGGCCGGGAACGGTGCATT
GGAACGGACCTGCAGGAATTGATCCGCGGCCGCTGAGCCACCATGGACAACACCGAGGACGTCATCAAGG
AGTTCATGCAGTTCAAGGTGCGCATGGAGGGCTCCGTGAACGGCCACTACTTCGAGATCGAGGGCGAGGG
CGAGGGCAAGCCCTACGAGGGCACCCAGACCGCCAAGCTGCAGGTGACCAAGGGCGGCCCCCTGCCCTTC
GCCTGGGACATCCTGTCCCCCCAGTTCCAGTACGGCTCCAAGGCCTACGTGAAGCACCCCGCCGACATCC
CCGACTACATGAAGCTGTCCTTCCCCGAGGGCTTCACCTGGGAGCGCTCCATGAACTTCGAGGACGGCGG
CGTGGTGGAGGTGCAGCAGGACTCCTCCCTGCAGGACGGCACCTTCATCTACAAGGTGAAGTTCAAGGGC
GTGAACTTCCCCGCCGACGGCCCCGTAATGCAGAAGAAGACTGCCGGCTGGGAGCCCTCCACCGAGAAGC
TGTACCCCCAGGACGGCGTGCTGAAGGGCGAGATCTCCCACGCCCTGAAGCTGAAGGACGGCGGCCACTA
CACCTGCGACTTCAAGACCGTGTACAAGGCCAAGAAGCCCGTGCAGCTGCCCGGCAACCACTACGTGGAC
TCCAAGCTGGACATCACCAACCACAACGAGGACTACACCGTGGTGGAGCAGTACGAGCACGCCGAGGCCC
GCCACTCCGGCTCCCA
