>Addgene plasmid #31182 | pQCXI Puro DsRed-LC3-GFP | addgene partial sequence | sequence record 97951 | pCDH-rev 5'-GCATTCCTTTGGCGAGAG-3'
CCAGGTTTCCGGGCCCTCACATTGCCAAAAGACGGCAATATGGTGGAAAATAACATATAGACAAACGCAC
ACCGGCCTTATTCCAAGCGGCTTCGGCCAGTAACGTTAGGGGGGGGGGAGGGAGAGGGG
