>Addgene plasmid #31182 | pQCXI Puro DsRed-LC3-GFP | addgene partial sequence | sequence record 97955 | EXFP-R 5'-GTCTTGTAGTTGCCGTCGTC-3'
GCGCTCCTGGACGTAGCCTTCGGGCATGGCGGACTTGAAGAAGTCGTGCTGCTTCATGTGGTCGGGGTAG
CGGCTGAAGCACTGCACGCCGTAGGTCAGGGTGGTCACGAGGGTGGGCCAGGGCACGGGCAGCTTGCCGG
TGGTGCAGATGAACTTCAGGGTCAGCTTGCCGTAGGTGGCATCGCCCTCGCCCTCGCCGGACACGCTGAA
CTTGTGGCCGTTTACGTCGCCGTCCAGCTCGACCAGGATGGGCACCACCCCGGTGAACAGCTCCTCGCCC
TTGCTCACACCACCACCGTCGACCACAGCCAGTGCTGTCCCGAACGTCTCCTGGGAGGCATAGACCATGT
ACAGGAAGCCGTCTTCATCTCTCTCGCTCTCGTACACTTCAGAGATGGGTGTGGACACACTCACCATGCT
GTGCCCATTCACCAGGAGGAAGAAGGCTTGGTTAGCATTGAGCTGCAGGCGCCTTCTAATTATCTTGATG
AGTTCGCTCATATTCACGTGATCAGGTACAAGGAACTTGGTCTTGTCCAGGACGGGCAGCTGCTTCTCAC
CCTTGTATCGCTCTATAATCACTGGGATCTTGGTGGGGTGCTGCTCCCGGATGAGCCGGACATCTTCCAC
TCTTTGTTCGAAGCTCCGGCGCTGTTTGAAGGTCTTCTCGGACGGACCACCACCAGAATTCGAAGCTTGA
GCTCGAGATCTGAGTCCGGACTGGGAGCCGGAGTGGCGGGCCTCGGCGTGCTCGTACTGCTCCACCACGG
TGTAGTCCTCGTTG
