>Addgene plasmid #31182 | pQCXI Puro DsRed-LC3-GFP | addgene partial sequence | sequence record 98350 | MKQQH-GFP-ROMK 5'-GAA GCA GCA CGA CTT CTT CA-3'
CGTCCAGGAGCGCACCATCTTCTTCAAGGACGACGGCAACTACAAGACCCGCGCCGAGGTGAAGTTCGAG
GGCGACACCCTGGTGAACCGCATCGAGCTGAAGGGCATCGACTTCAAGGAGGACGGCAACATCCTGGGGC
ACAAGCTGGAGTACAACTACAACAGCCACAACGTCTATATCATGGCCGACAAGCAGAAGAACGGCATCAA
GGTGAACTTCAAGATCCGCCACAACATCGAGGACGGCAGCGTGCAGCTCGCCGACCACTACCAGCAGAAC
ACCCCCATCGGCGACGGCCCCGTGCTGCTGCCCGACAACCACTACCTGAGCACCCAGTCCGCCCTGAGCA
AAGACCCCAACGAGAAGCGCGATCACATGGTCCTGCTGGAGTTCGTGACCGCCGCCGGGATCACTCTCGG
CATGGACGAGCTGTACAAGAAGCTTTAGGATCCGGAATTCCGCCCC
